>Addgene plasmid #51924 | M6PR-bio-His | depositor full sequence | sequence record 79906 | M6PR-bio-His sequence 7199 bps
GTCGACCTCCATCACGGCCTATAAGAGTGAGGGGGAGTCAGCGGAGTTCTCCTTCCCACTCAACCTTGGA
GAGGAAAGCCTGCAGGGAGAGTTGAGATGGAAGGCAGAGAAGGCTCCTTCTTCCCAGTCCTGGATCACCT
TCTCCCTAAAGAACCAAAAGGTGTCTGTGCAGAAGTCTACTAGCAACCCCAAGTTCCAGCTGTCCGAAAC
GCTCCCACTCACCCTTCAGATACCCCAGGTCTCCCTTCAGTTTGCTGGTTCTGGCAACCTGACCCTGACT
CTGGACAGAGGGATACTGTATCAGGAAGTGAACCTGGTGGTGATGAAAGTGACTCAGCCCGACAGCAACA
CTTTGACCTGTGAGGTGATGGGACCCACCTCACCCAAGATGAGACTGATCTTGAAGCAGGAGAATCAGGA
GGCCAGGGTCTCCAGGCAGGAGAAAGTGATTCAAGTGCAGGCCCCTGAAGCAGGGGTGTGGCAATGTCTA
CTGAGTGAAGGTGAAGAGGTCAAGATGGACTCCAAGATCCAGGTTTTATCCAAAGGGTTGAATTCCGGCA
GCCTGCACCACATCCTGGACGCCCAGAAGATGCTGTGGAACCACAGGGACAGGAACCTGCCTCCTCTGGC
CCCTCTGGGCCCCCACCACCATCACCACCATTGAGTCTAGACACGTGATTAATTAAGGATCCCCCGACCT
CGACCTCTGGCTAATAAAGGAAATTTATTTTCATTGCAATAGTGTGTTGGAATTTTTTGTGTCTCTCACT
CGGAAGGACATATGGGAGGGCAAATCATTTGGTCGAGATCCCTCGGAGATCTCTAGCTAGAGGATCGATC
CCCGCCCCGGACGAACTAAACCTGACTACGACATCTCTGCCCCTTCTTCGCGGGGCAGTGCATGTAATCC
CTTCAGTTGGTTGGTACAACTTGCCAACTGGGCCCTGTTCCACATGTGACACGGGGGGGGACCAAACACA
AAGGGGTTCTCTGACTGTAGTTGACATCCTTATAAATGGATGTGCACATTTGCCAACACTGAGTGGCTTT
CATCCTGGAGCAGACTTTGCAGTCTGTGGACTGCAACACAACATTGCCTTTATGTGTAACTCTTGGCTGA
AGCTCTTACACCAATGCTGGGGGACATGTACCTCCCAGGGGCCCAGGAAGACTACGGGAGGCTACACCAA
CGTCAATCAGAGGGGCCTGTGTAGCTACCGATAAGCGGACCCTCAAGAGGGCATTAGCAATAGTGTTTAT
AAGGCCCCCTTGTTAACCCTAAACGGGTAGCATATGCTTCCCGGGTAGTAGTATATACTATCCAGACTAA
CCCTAATTCAATAGCATATGTTACCCAACGGGAAGCATATGCTATCGAATTAGGGTTAGTAAAAGGGTCC
TAAGGAACAGCGATATCTCCCACCCCATGAGCTGTCACGGTTTTATTTACATGGGGTCAGGATTCCACGA
GGGTAGTGAACCATTTTAGTCACAAGGGCAGTGGCTGAAGATCAAGGAGCGGGCAGTGAACTCTCCTGAA
TCTTCGCCTGCTTCTTCATTCTCCTTCGTTTAGCTAATAGAATAACTGCTGAGTTGTGAACAGTAAGGTG
TATGTGAGGTGCTCGAAAACAAGGTTTCAGGTGACGCCCCCAGAATAAAATTTGGACGGGGGGTTCAGTG
GTGGCATTGTGCTATGACACCAATATAACCCTCACAAACCCCTTGGGCAATAAATACTAGTGTAGGAATG
AAACATTCTGAATATCTTTAACAATAGAAATCCATGGGGTGGGGACAAGCCGTAAAGACTGGATGTCCAT
CTCACACGAATTTATGGCTATGGGCAACACATAATCCTAGTGCAATATGATACTGGGGTTATTAAGATGT
GTCCCAGGCAGGGACCAAGACAGGTGAACCATGTTGTTACACTCTATTTGTAACAAGGGGAAAGAGAGTG
GACGCCGACAGCAGCGGACTCCACTGGTTGTCTCTAACACCCCCGAAAATTAAACGGGGCTCCACGCCAA
TGGGGCCCATAAACAAAGACAAGTGGCCACTCTTTTTTTTGAAATTGTGGAGTGGGGGCACGCGTCAGCC
CCCACACGCCGCCCTGCGGTTTTGGACTGTAAAATAAGGGTGTAATAACTTGGCTGATTGTAACCCCGCT
AACCACTGCGGTCAAACCACTTGCCCACAAAACCACTAATGGCACCCCGGGGAATACCTGCATAAGTAGG
TGGGCGGGCCAAGATAGGGGCGCGATTGCTGCGATCTGGAGGACAAATTACACACACTTGCGCCTGAGCG
CCAAGCACAGGGTTGTTGGTCCTCATATTCACGAGGTCGCTGAGAGCACGGTGGGCTAATGTTGCCATGG
GTAGCATATACTACCCAAATATCTGGATAGCATATGCTATCCTAATCTATATCTGGGTAGCATAGGCTAT
CCTAATCTATATCTGGGTAGCATATGCTATCCTAATCTATATCTGGGTAGTATATGCTATCCTAATTTAT
ATCTGGGTAGCATAGGCTATCCTAATCTATATCTGGGTAGCATATGCTATCCTAATCTATATCTGGGTAG
TATATGCTATCCTAATCTGTATCCGGGTAGCATATGCTATCCTAATAGAGATTAGGGTAGTATATGCTAT
CCTAATTTATATCTGGGTAGCATATACTACCCAAATATCTGGATAGCATATGCTATCCTAATCTATATCT
GGGTAGCATATGCTATCCTAATCTATATCTGGGTAGCATAGGCTATCCTAATCTATATCTGGGTAGCATA
TGCTATCCTAATCTATATCTGGGTAGTATATGCTATCCTAATTTATATCTGGGTAGCATAGGCTATCCTA
ATCTATATCTGGGTAGCATATGCTATCCTAATCTATATCTGGGTAGTATATGCTATCCTAATCTGTATCC
GGGTAGCATATGCTATCCTCATGATAAGCTGTCAAACATGAGAATTTTCTTGAAGACGAAAGGGCCTCGT
GATACGCCTATTTTTATAGGTTAATGTCATGATAATAATGGTTTCTTAGACGTCAGGTGGCACTTTTCGG
GGAAATGTGCGCGGAACCCCTATTTGTTTATTTTTCTAAATACATTCAAATATGTATCCGCTCATGAGAC
AATAACCCTGATAAATGCTTCAATAATATTGAAAAAGGAAGAGTATGAGTATTCAACATTTCCGTGTCGC
CCTTATTCCCTTTTTTGCGGCATTTTGCCTTCCTGTTTTTGCTCACCCAGAAACGCTGGTGAAAGTAAAA
GATGCTGAAGATCAGTTGGGTGCACGAGTGGGTTACATCGAACTGGATCTCAACAGCGGTAAGATCCTTG
AGAGTTTTCGCCCCGAAGAACGTTTTCCAATGATGAGCACTTTTAAAGTTCTGCTATGTGGCGCGGTATT
ATCCCGTGTTGACGCCGGGCAAGAGCAACTCGGTCGCCGCATACACTATTCTCAGAATGACTTGGTTGAG
TACTCACCAGTCACAGAAAAGCATCTTACGGATGGCATGACAGTAAGAGAATTATGCAGTGCTGCCATAA
CCATGAGTGATAACACTGCGGCCAACTTACTTCTGACAACGATCGGAGGACCGAAGGAGCTAACCGCTTT
TTTGCACAACATGGGGGATCATGTAACTCGCCTTGATCGTTGGGAACCGGAGCTGAATGAAGCCATACCA
AACGACGAGCGTGACACCACGATGCCTGCAGCAATGGCAACAACGTTGCGCAAACTATTAACTGGCGAAC
TACTTACTCTAGCTTCCCGGCAACAATTAATAGACTGGATGGAGGCGGATAAAGTTGCAGGACCACTTCT
GCGCTCGGCCCTTCCGGCTGGCTGGTTTATTGCTGATAAATCTGGAGCCGGTGAGCGTGGGTCTCGCGGT
ATCATTGCAGCACTGGGGCCAGATGGTAAGCCCTCCCGTATCGTAGTTATCTACACGACGGGGAGTCAGG
CAACTATGGATGAACGAAATAGACAGATCGCTGAGATAGGTGCCTCACTGATTAAGCATTGGTAACTGTC
AGACCAAGTTTACTCATATATACTTTAGATTGATTTAAAACTTCATTTTTAATTTAAAAGGATCTAGGTG
AAGATCCTTTTTGATAATCTCATGACCAAAATCCCTTAACGTGAGTTTTCGTTCCACTGAGCGTCAGACC
CCGTAGAAAAGATCAAAGGATCTTCTTGAGATCCTTTTTTTCTGCGCGTAATCTGCTGCTTGCAAACAAA
AAAACCACCGCTACCAGCGGTGGTTTGTTTGCCGGATCAAGAGCTACCAACTCTTTTTCCGAAGGTAACT
GGCTTCAGCAGAGCGCAGATACCAAATACTGTTCTTCTAGTGTAGCCGTAGTTAGGCCACCACTTCAAGA
ACTCTGTAGCACCGCCTACATACCTCGCTCTGCTAATCCTGTTACCAGTGGCTGCTGCCAGTGGCGATAA
GTCGTGTCTTACCGGGTTGGACTCAAGACGATAGTTACCGGATAAGGCGCAGCGGTCGGGCTGAACGGGG
GGTTCGTGCACACAGCCCAGCTTGGAGCGAACGACCTACACCGAACTGAGATACCTACAGCGTGAGCTAT
GAGAAAGCGCCACGCTTCCCGAAGGGAGAAAGGCGGACAGGTATCCGGTAAGCGGCAGGGTCGGAACAGG
AGAGCGCACGAGGGAGCTTCCAGGGGGAAACGCCTGGTATCTTTATAGTCCTGTCGGGTTTCGCCACCTC
TGACTTGAGCGTCGATTTTTGTGATGCTCGTCAGGGGGGCGGAGCCTATGGAAAAACGCCAGCAACGCGG
CCTTTTTACGGTTCCTGGCCTTTTGCTGGCCTTTTGCTCACATGTTCTTTCCTGCGTTATCCCCTGATTC
TGTGGATAACCGTATTACCGCCTTTGAGTGAGCTGATACCGCTCGCCGCAGCCGAACGACCGAGCGCAGC
GAGTCAGTGAGCGAGGAAGCGGAAGAGCGCCCAATACGCAAACCGCCTCTCCCCGCGCGTTGGCCGATTC
ATTAATGCAGCTGGCACGACAGGTTTCCCGACTGGAAAGCGGGCAGTGAGCGCAACGCAATTAATGTGAG
TTAGCTCACTCATTAGGCACCCCAGGCTTTACACTTTATGCTTCCGGCTCGTATGTTGTGTGGAATTGTG
AGCGGATAACAATTTCACACAGGAAACAGCTATGACCATGATTACGCCAAGCTCTAGCTAGAGGTCGACC
AATTCTCATGTTTGACAGCTTATCATCGCAGATCCGGGCAACGTTGTTGCCATTGCTGCAGGCGCAGAAC
TGGTAGGTATGGAAGATCTATACATTGAATCAATATTGGCAATTAGCCATATTAGTCATTGGTTATATAG
CATAAATCAATATTGGCTATTGGCCATTGCATACGTTGTATCTATATCATAATATGTACATTTATATTGG
CTCATGTCCAATATGACCGCCATGTTGACATTGATTATTGACTAGTTATTAATAGTAATCAATTACGGGG
TCATTAGTTCATAGCCCATATATGGAGTTCCGCGTTACATAACTTACGGTAAATGGCCCGCCTGGCTGAC
CGCCCAACGACCCCCGCCCATTGACGTCAATAATGACGTATGTTCCCATAGTAACGCCAATAGGGACTTT
CCATTGACGTCAATGGGTGGAGTATTTACGGTAAACTGCCCACTTGGCAGTACATCAAGTGTATCATATG
CCAAGTCCGCCCCCTATTGACGTCAATGACGGTAAATGGCCCGCCTGGCATTATGCCCAGTACATGACCT
TACGGGACTTTCCTACTTGGCAGTACATCTACGTATTAGTCATCGCTATTACCATGGTGATGCGGTTTTG
GCAGTACACCAATGGGCGTGGATAGCGGTTTGACTCACGGGGATTTCCAAGTCTCCACCCCATTGACGTC
AATGGGAGTTTGTTTTGGCACCAAAATCAACGGGACTTTCCAAAATGTCGTAATAACCCCGCCCCGTTGA
CGCAAATGGGCGGTAGGCGTGTACGGTGGGAGGTCTATATAAGCAGAGCTCGTTTAGTGAACCGTCAGAT
CCTCACTCTCTTCCGCATCGCTGTCTGCGAGGGCCAGCTGTTGGGCTCGCGGTTGAGGACAAACTCTTCG
CGGTCTTTCCAGTACTCTTGGATCGGAAACCCGTCGGCCTCCGAACGGTACTCCGCCACCGAGGGACCTG
AGCGAGTCCGCATCGACCGGATCGGAAAACCTCTCGAGAAAGGCGTCTAACCAGTCACAGTCGCAAGGTA
GGCTGAGCACCGTGGCGGGCGGCAGCGGGTGGCGGTCGGGGTTGTTTCTGGCGGAGGTGCTGCTGATGAT
GTAATTAAAGTAGGCGGTCTTGAGACGGCGGATGGTCGAGGTGAGGTGTGGCAGGCTTGAGATCCAGCTG
TTGGGGTGAGTACTCCCTCTCAAAAGCGGGCATTACTTCTGCGCTAAGATTGTCAGTTTCCAAAAACGAG
GAGGATTTGATATTCACCTGGCCCGATCTGGCCATACACTTGAGTGACAATGACATCCACTTTGCCTTTC
TCTCCACAGGTGTCCACTCCCAGGTCCAAGTTTAAACTGCGGCCGCCACCATGTTCCCTTTCTACAGCTG
CTGGCGGACAGGACTGCTGCTGCTCCTGCTGGCCGTGGCCGTGAGAGAGAGCTGGCAGACCGAGGAAAAG
ACTTGCGACCTCGTGGGCGAGAAGGGCAAAGAGAGCGAGAAAGAGCTGGCCCTGGTCAAGCGGCTGAAGC
CCCTGTTCAACAAGAGCTTCGAGAGCACCGTGGGCCAGGGCAGCGACACCTACATCTACATCTTCAGAGT
GTGCCGGGAGGCCGGCAATCATACCTCTGGCGCCGGACTGGTGCAGATCAACAAGTCCAACGGCAAAGAA
ACCGTCGTGGGCCGGCTGAACGAGACACACATCTTCAACGGCAGCAACTGGATCATGCTGATCTACAAGG
GCGGCGACGAGTACGACAACCACTGCGGCAAAGAACAGCGGAGAGCCGTGGTCATGATCAGCTGCAACCG
GCACACCCTGGCCGACAACTTCAACCCTGTCTCTGAAGAACGGGGCAAGGTGCAGGACTGCTTCTACCTG
TTCGAGATGGACAGCAGCCTGGCCTGCAGCCCTGAGATCAGCCACCTGTCTGGCGCGCC
Features (pLannotate 1.2.2; 19 found; start..end, strand, type, name):
    713..768     +  polyA_signal   β-globin poly(A) signal: rabbit β-globin polyadenylation signal (Gil and Proudfoot, 1987)
   1282..2963    -  rep_origin     oriP (fragment): Epstein-Barr virus oriP replication origin (Yates et al., 2000)
   3090..3194    +  promoter       AmpR promoter: bla
   3195..4055    +  CDS            AmpR: β-lactamase; bla; confers resistance to ampicillin, carbenicillin, and related antibiotics
   4226..4814    +  rep_origin     ori: high-copy-number ColE1/pMB1/pBR322/pUC origin of replication
   4997..5089    +  CDS            lacI (fragment): lac repressor; lacI; The lac repressor binds to the lac operator to inhibit transcription in E. coli. This inhibition can be relieved by adding lactose or isopropyl-β-D-thiogalactopyranoside (IPTG).
   5102..5123    +  protein_bind   CAP binding site: CAP binding activates transcription in the presence of cAMP. E. coli catabolite activator protein
   5138..5168    +  promoter       lac promoter: promoter for the E. coli lac operon
   5176..5192    +  protein_bind   lac operator: The lac repressor binds to the lac operator to inhibit transcription in E. coli. This inhibition can be relieved by adding lactose or isopropyl-β-D-thiogalactopyranoside (IPTG). lac repressor encoded by lacI
   5262..5278    +  promoter       tet promoter (fragment): E. coli promoter for tetracycline efflux protein gene
   5288..5313    -  CDS            bla(M) (fragment): β-lactamase lacking the signal sequence; bla(M); allows cytosolic expression of β-lactamase
   5487..5866    +  enhancer       CMV enhancer: human cytomegalovirus immediate early enhancer
   5868..6067    +  promoter       CMV promoter: human cytomegalovirus (CMV) immediate early promoter
   6135..6173    +  misc_feature   Ad SA (fragment): adenovirus major late transcript splice acceptor (Friedrich and Soriano, 1991)
   6206..6415    -  CDS            PTP (fragment): TERM_ADE02 - Experimental evidence at protein level: Swiss-Prot protein existence level 1. Protein covalently bound to the viral DNA that acts as a primer for viral genomic replication by DNA strand displacement. Assembles on the viral origin of replication in an initiation complex with viral polymerase, DBP, host NFIA and host POU2F1/OCT1. During initiation, the polymerase covalently couples the first dCTP with Ser- 580 of pTP. The terminal protein stimulates the template activity over 20 fold compared to protein-free templates. Neo-synthesized viral genomes are linked to two preterminal prot
   6446..6535    +  intron         chimeric intron (fragment): chimera between introns from adenovirus and immunoglobulin heavy chain genes
   6554..6600    +  CDS            IgH signal sequence (fragment): signal sequence from the mouse immunoglobulin heavy chain variable region
   6631..7191    +  CDS            M6PR (fragment): MPRD_HUMAN - Also known as MPR46, MPRD. Experimental evidence at protein level: Swiss-Prot protein existence level 1. Transport of phosphorylated lysosomal enzymes from the Golgi complex and the cell surface to lysosomes. Lysosomal enzymes bearing phosphomannosyl residues bind specifically to mannose-6-phosphate receptors in the Golgi apparatus and the resulting receptor-ligand complex is transported to an acidic prelyosomal compartment where the low pH mediates the dissociation of the complex. From Homo sapiens (Human).
   7192..553     +  CDS            Cd4 (fragment) (across the origin): CD4_RAT - Experimental evidence at protein level: Swiss-Prot protein existence level 1. Integral membrane glycoprotein that plays an essential role in the immune response and serves multiple functions in responses against both external and internal offenses. In T-cells, functions primarily as a coreceptor for MHC class II molecule:peptide complex. The antigens presented by class II peptides are derived from extracellular proteins while class I peptides are derived from cytosolic proteins. Interacts simultaneously with the T-cell receptor (TCR) and the MHC class II presented by antigen presenti
