[The description below was written by a language model from this plasmid's Addgene catalogue record and pLannotate feature annotations shown in this document.]
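Description:
M6PR-bio-His is a mammalian expression plasmid built on the pTT3 backbone for producing the ectodomain of the human cation-dependent mannose-6-phosphate receptor (M6PR, also called CD-MPR or MPR46) as a tagged recombinant protein. It is maintained in E. coli through a high-copy ColE1/pUC-type origin and selected with ampicillin via the β-lactamase gene. The backbone also carries a fragment of the Epstein-Barr virus oriP, which generally supports episomal retention in cells that supply EBNA1. Remnants of lac regulatory elements and other small bacterial fragments are annotated but appear to be vector leftovers with no stated role.

Expression is driven by the CMV immediate early enhancer and promoter. This is followed by adenovirus-derived leader and splice sequences, including a chimeric intron fragment; the short reverse-strand hit to adenoviral preterminal protein most likely reflects this leader region, not a functional gene. A fragment annotated as an immunoglobulin heavy chain signal sequence lies just upstream of the M6PR coding region, though the record does not say whether it or the native leader directs secretion. The chemically synthesised insert sits between retained NotI and AscI sites and continues into rat CD4 domains 3 and 4, which span the numbering origin of the circular map. According to the catalogue entry these are followed by an enzymatic biotinylation sequence, a linker and a His tag, although the feature table does not annotate those short elements separately. A rabbit β-globin polyadenylation signal ends the transcript.

The tags allow purification through His, site-specific biotinylation for capture on streptavidin, and a shared CD4 handle. The associated work used such ectodomains in a human platelet receptor protein microarray to screen for extracellular receptor–ligand interactions.
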