Addgene plasmid #51924: M6PR-bio-His
Purpose: Expresses full-length Cation-dependent mannose-6-phosphate receptor precursor ectodomain in mammalian cells. C-terminal rat Cd4d3+4 tag, biotinylation sequence and His tag.
Depositing lab: Gavin Wright. Depositing organization: Wellcome Sanger Institute. Publication: A human platelet receptor protein microarray identifies FcepsilonR1alpha as an activating PEAR1 ligand. Sun Y, Vandenbriele C, Kauskot A, Verhamme P, Hoylaerts MF, Wright GJ. Mol Cell Proteomics. 2015 Feb 23. pii: mcp.M114.046946. 10.1074/mcp.M114.046946 PubMed 25713122.
Backbone
  Vector backbone: pTT3
  Backbone manufacturer: Yves Durocher, NRC
  Backbone size w/o insert (bp): 6618
  Total vector size (bp): 7199
  Modifications to backbone: Rat CD4 d3+4, enzymatic biotinylation sequence, linker and His tag (CD4d3+4-BioLHis).
  Vector type: Mammalian Expression
Growth in bacteria
  Bacterial resistance: Ampicillin, 100 μg/mL
  Growth temperature: 37°C
  Growth strain: Top10
  Copy number: High Copy
Gene/Insert
  Gene/Insert name: M6PR (alt name: Cation-dependent mannose-6-phosphate receptor precursor)
  Species: H. sapiens (human)
  Insert size (bp): 581
  Entrez Gene: M6PR (a.k.a. CD-M6PR, CD-MPR, MPR 46, MPR-46, MPR46, SMPR)
  Promoter: CMV
  Tag / fusion protein: rat CD4 d3+4 (C terminal on backbone); enzymatic biotinylation sequence (C terminal on backbone); His tag (C terminal on backbone)
  Cloning method: Restriction Enzyme; 5′ cloning site NotI (not destroyed); 3′ cloning site AscI (not destroyed)
  Sequencing primers: 5′ CMV-fwd
Resource information
  A portion of this plasmid was derived from a plasmid made by: Insert was chemically synthesised.
Terms and licenses: Academic/Nonprofit Terms; Industry Terms: Not Available to Industry
Depositor comments: Article ref 70
How to cite: M6PR-bio-His was a gift from Gavin Wright (Addgene plasmid # 51924 ; http://n2t.net/addgene:51924 ; RRID:Addgene_51924)
