>Addgene plasmid #51924 | M6PR-bio-His | addgene partial sequence | sequence record 94420 | pMT2-F 5'-TTGCCTTTCTCTCCACAGGT-3'
ACTGCGGCCGCCACCATGTTCCCTTTCTACAGCTGCTGGCGGACAGGACTGCTGCTGCTCCTGCTGGCCG
TGGCCGTGAGAGAGAGCTGGCAGACCGAGGAAAAGACTTGCGACCTCGTGGGCGAGAAGGGCAAAGAGAG
CGAGAAAGAGCTGGCCCTGGTCAAGCGGCTGAAGCCCCTGTTCAACAAGAGCTTCGAGAGCACCGTGGGC
CAGGGCAGCGACACCTACATCTACATCTTCAGAGTGTGCCGGGAGGCCGGCAATCATACCTCTGGCGCCG
GACTGGTGCAGATCAACAAGTCCAACGGCAAAGAAACCGTCGTGGGCCGGCTGAACGAGACACACATCTT
CAACGGCAGCAACTGGATCATGCTGATCTACAAGGGCGGCGACGAGTACGACAACCACTGCGGCAAAGAA
CAGCGGAGAGCCGTGGTCATGATCAGCTGCAACCGGCACACCCTGGCCGACAACTTCAACCCTGTCTCTG
AAGAACGGGGCAAGGTGCAGGACTGCTTCTACCTGTTCGAGATGGACAGCAGCCTGGCCTGCAGCCCTGA
GATCAGCCACCTGTCTGGCGCGCCGTCGACCTCCATCACGGCCTATAAGAGTGAGGGGGAGTCAGCGGAG
TTCTCCTTCCCACTCAACCTTGGAGAGGAAAGCCTGCAGGGAGAGTTGAGATGGAAGGCAGAGAAGGCTC
CTTCTTCCCAGTCCTGGATCACCTTCTCCCTAAAGAACCAAAAGGTGTCTGTGCAGAAGTCTACTAGCAA
CCCCAAGTTCCAGCTGTCCGAAACGCTCCCACTCACCCTTCAGATACCCCAGGTCTCCCTTCAGTTTGCT
GGTTCTGGCAACCTGACCC
