>Addgene plasmid #51924 | M6PR-bio-His | addgene partial sequence | sequence record 94691 | rb_glob_PA_term-R 5'-CCCATATGTCCTTCCGAGTG-3'
AATAAATTTCCTTTATTAGCCAGAGGTCGAGGTCGGGGGATCCTTAATTAATCACGTGTCTAGACTCAAT
GGTGGTGATGGTGGTGGGGGCCCAGAGGGGCCAGAGGAGGCAGGTTCCTGTCCCTGTGGTTCCACAGCAT
CTTCTGGGCGTCCAGGATGTGGTGCAGGCTGCCGGAATTCAACCCTTTGGATAAAACCTGGATCTTGGAG
TCCATCTTGACCTCTTCACCTTCACTCAGTAGACATTGCCACACCCCTGCTTCAGGGGCCTGCACTTGAA
TCACTTTCTCCTGCCTGGAGACCCTGGCCTCCTGATTCTCCTGCTTCAAGATCAGTCTCATCTTGGGTGA
GGTGGGTCCCATCACCTCACAGGTCAAAGTGTTGCTGTCGGGCTGAGTCACTTTCATCACCACCAGGTTC
ACTTCCTGATACAGTATCCCTCTGTCCAGAGTCAGGGTCAGGTTGCCAGAACCAGCAAACTGAAGGGAGA
CCTGGGGTATCTGAAGGGTGAGTGGGAGCGTTTCGGACAGCTGGAACTTGGGGTTGCTAGTAGACTTCTG
CACAGACACCTTTTGGTTCTTTAGGGAGAAGGTGATCCAGGACTGGGAAGAAGGAGCCTTCTCTGCCTTC
CATCTCAACTCTCCCTGCAGGCTTTCCTCTCCAAGGTTGAGTGGGAAGGAGAACTCCGCTGACTCCCCCT
CACTCTTATAGGCCGTGATGGAGGTCGACGGCGCGCCAGACAGGTGGCTGATCTCAGGGCTGCAGGCCAG
GCTGCTGTCCATCTCGAACAGGTAGAAGCAGTCCTGCACCTTGCCC
